>Addgene plasmid #139218 | pPD477 CMV MCS (TUPV7) | addgene full sequence | sequence record 324945 | Addgene NGS Result
GACGGATCGGGAGATCGAAGACGGGAGCAAGCTCTTAAAACTGGTATCACCTGACAAGATCTGGGGAGGT
CGCTGAGTAGTGCGCGAGCAAAATTTAAGCTACAACAAGGCAAGGCTTGACCGACAATTGCATGAAGAAT
CTGCTTAGGGTTAGGCGTTTTGCGCTGCTTCGCGATGTACGGGCCAGATATACGCGTTGACATTGATTAT
TGACTAGTTATTAATAGTAATCAATTACGGGGTCATTAGTTCATAGCCCATATATGGAGTTCCGCGTTAC
ATAACTTACGGTAAATGGCCCGCCTGGCTGACCGCCCAACGACCCCCGCCCATTGACGTCAATAATGACG
TATGTTCCCATAGTAACGCCAATAGGGACTTTCCATTGACGTCAATGGGTGGAGTATTTACGGTAAACTG
CCCACTTGGCAGTACATCAAGTGTATCATATGCCAAGTACGCCCCCTATTGACGTCAATGACGGTAAATG
GCCCGCCTGGCATTATGCCCAGTACATGACCTTATGGGACTTTCCTACTTGGCAGTACATCTACGTATTA
GTCATCGCTATTACCATGGTGATGCGGTTTTGGCAGTACATCAATGGGCGTGGATAGCGGTTTGACTCAC
GGGGATTTCCAAGTCTCCACCCCATTGACGTCAATGGGAGTTTGTTTTGGCACCAAAATCAACGGGACTT
TCCAAAATGTCGTAACAACTCCGCCCCATTGACGCAAATGGGCGGTAGGCGTGTACGGTGGGAGGTCTAT
ATAAGCAGAGCTCTCTGGCTAACTAGAGAACCCACTGCTTACTGGCTTATCGAAATTAATACGACTCACT
ATAGGGAGTCCCAAGCTGGCTAGCGTTTAAACTTAAGCTTGGTACCGAGCTCGGATCCACTAGTCCAGTG
TGGTGGAATTCTGCAGATATCCAGCACAGTGGCGGCCGCTCGAGTCTAGAGGGCCCGTTTAAACCCGCTG
ATCAGCCTCGACTGTGCCTTCTAGTTGCCAGCCATCTGTTGTTTGCCCCTCCCCCGTGCCTTCCTTGACC
CTGGAAGGTGCCACTCCCACTGTCCTTTCCTAATAAAATGAGGAAATTGCATCGCATTGTCTGAGTAGGT
GTCATTCTATTCTGGGGGGTGGGGTGGGGCAGGACAGCAAGGGGGAGGATTGGGAAGTCAATAGCAGGCA
TGCTGGGGATGCGGTGGGCTCTATGGCTTCTGAGGCAGGTCGAGGTCCCATCCGAGCAGATTTGACTCAG
CGCATCGCGATAAGCTCTAGAGGGACAGCCCCCCCCCAAAGCCCCCAGGGATGTAATTACGTCCCTCCCC
CGCTAGGGGGCAGCAGCGAGCCGCCCGGGGCTCCGCTCCGGTCCGGCGCTCCCCCCGCATCCCCGAGCCG
GCAGCGTGCGGGGACAGCCCGGGCACGGGGAAGGTGGCACGGGATCGCTTTCCTCTGAACGCTTCTCGCT
GCTCTTTGAGCCTGCAGACACCTGGGGGGATACGGGGAAAAAGCTTTAGGCTGAAAGAGAGATTTAGAAT
GACAGAATCATAGAACGGCCTGCGTACGGATGGGGCTCTAGCTCTAGAGCTTGATATCGAATTCCTGCAG
CCCCGCTAGAGGGACAGCCCCCCCCCAAAGCCCCCAGGGATGTAATTACGTCCCTCCCCCGCTAGGGGGC
AGCAGCGAGCCGCCCGGGGCTCCGCTCCGGTCCGGCGCTCCCCCCGCATCCCCGAGCCGGCAGCGTGCGG
GGACAGCCCGGGCACGGGGAAGGTGGCACGGGATCGCTTTCCTCTGAACGCTTCTCGCTGCTCTTTGAGC
CTGCAGACACCTGGGGGGATACGGGGAAAAAGCTTTAGGCTGAAAGAGAGATTTAGAATGACAGAATCAT
AGAACGGCCTGGGCGCGCCTGGTGGCGAACGATCAACAGACGGGAGAGGAACGAAGTCTTCGCTGACAGC
GACCGGACTCTAGGGGGTATCCCC
[124 nt withheld, positions 1985-2108]
C
[91 nt withheld, positions 2110-2200]
A
[49 nt withheld, positions 2202-2250]
CCTTTGACGTTGGAGTCCACGTTCTTT
[37 nt withheld, positions 2278-2314]
ACCCTATCTCGGTCTATTCTTTTGATTTATAAGGGATTTTGCCGATTTCGGCCTATTGGTTAAAAAATGA
GCTGATTTAACAAAAATTTAACGCGAATTAATTCTGTGGAATGTGTGTCAGTTAGGCTCAATTAGTCAGC
AACCATAGTCCCGCCCCTAACTCCGCCCATCCCGCCCCTAACTCCGCCCAGTTCCGCCCATTCTCCGCCC
CATGGCTGACTAATTTTTTTTATTTATGCAGAGGCCGAGGCCGCCTCTGCCTCTGAGCTATTCCAGAAGT
AGTGAGGAGGCTTTTTTGGAGGCCTAGGCTTTTGCAAAAAGCTCCCGGGAGCTTGTATATCCATTTTCGG
AGGTTGGGCTTCGGAATCGTTTTCCGGGACGCCGGCTGGATGATCCTCCAGCGCGGGGATCTCATGCTGG
AGTTCTTCGCCCACCCCAACTTGTTTATTGCAGCTTATAATGGTTACAAATAAAGCAATAGCATCACAAA
TTTCACAAATAAAGCATTTTTTTCACTGCATTCTAGTTGTGGTTTGTCCAAACTCATCAATGTATCTTAT
CATGTCTGTATACCGTCGACCTCTAGCTAGAGCTTGGCGTAATCATGGTCATAGCTGTTTCCTGTGTGAA
ATTGTTATCCGCTCACAATTCCACACAACATACGAGCCGGAAGCATAAAGTGTAAAGCCTGGGGTGCCTA
ATGAGTGAGCTAACTCACATTAATTGCGTTGCGCTCACTGCCCGCTTTCCAGTCGGGAAACCTGTCGTGC
CAGCTGCATTAATGAATCGGCCAACGCGCGGGGAGAGGCGGTTTGCGTATTGGGCGCTCTTCCGCTTCCT
CGCTCACTGACTCGCTGCGCTCGGTCGTTCGGCTGCGGCGAGCGGTATCAGCTCACTCAAAGGCGGTAAT
ACGGTTATCCACAGAATCAGGGGATAACGCAGGAAAGAACATGTGAGCAAAAGGCCAGCAAAAGGCCAGG
AACCGTAAAAAGGCCGCGTTGCTGGCGTTTTTCCATAGGCTCCGCCCCCCTGACGAGCATCACAAAAATC
GACGCTCAAGTCAGAGGTGGCGAAACCCGACAGGACTATAAAGATACCAGGCGTTTCCCCCTGGAAGCTC
CCTCGTGCGCTCTCCTGTTCCGACCCTGCCGCTTACCGGATACCTGTCCGCCTTTCTCCCTTCGGGAAGC
GTGGCGCTTTCTCATAGCTCACGCTGTAGGTATCTCAGTTCGGTGTAGGTCGTTCGCTCCAAGCTGGGCT
GTGTGCACGAACCCCCCGTTCAGCCCGACCGCTGCGCCTTATCCGGTAACTATCGTCTTGAGTCCAACCC
GGTAAGACACGACTTATCGCCACTGGCAGCAGCCACTGGTAACAGGATTAGCAGAGCGAGGTATGTAGGC
GGTGCTACAGAGTTCTTGAAGTGGTGGCCTAACTACGGCTACACTAGAAGAACAGTATTTGGTATCTGCG
CTCTGCTGAAGCCAGTTACCTTCGGAAAAAGAGTTGGTAGCTCTTGATCCGGCAAACAAACCACCGCTGG
TAGCGGTGGTTTTTTTGTTTGCAAGCAGCAGATTACGCGCAGAAAAAAAGGATCTCAAGAAGATCCTTTG
ATCTTTTCTACGGGGTCTGACGCTCAGTGGAACGAAAACTCACGTTAAGGGATTTTGGTCATGAGATTAT
CAAAAAGGATCTTCACCTAGATCCTTTTAAATTAAAAATGAAGTTTTAAATCAATCTAAAGTATATATGA
GTAAACTTGGTCTGACAGTTACCAATGCTTAATCAGTGAGGCACCTATCTCAGCGATCTGTCTATTTCGT
TCATCCATAGTTGCCTGACTCCCCGTCGTGTAGATAACTACGATACGGGAGGGCTTACCATCTGGCCCCA
GTGCTGCAATGATACCGCGAGATCCACGCTCACCGGCTCCAGATTTATCAGCAATAAACCAGCCAGCCGG
AAGGGCCGAGCGCAGAAGTGGTCCTGCAACTTTATCCGCCTCCATCCAGTCTATTAATTGTTGCCGGGAA
GCTAGAGTAAGTAGTTCGCCAGTTAATAGTTTGCGCAACGTTGTTGCCATTGCTACAGGCATCGTGGTGT
CACGCTCGTCGTTTGGTATGGCTTCATTCAGCTCCGGTTCCCAACGATCAAGGCGAGTTACATGATCCCC
CATGTTGTGCAAAAAAGCGGTTAGCTCCTTCGGTCCTCCGATCGTTGTCAGAAGTAAGTTGGCCGCAGTG
TTATCACTCATGGTTATGGCAGCACTGCATAATTCTCTTACTGTCATGCCATCCGTAAGATGCTTTTCTG
TGACTGGTGAGTACTCAACCAAGTCATTCTGAGAATAGTGTATGCGGCGACCGAGTTGCTCTTGCCCGGC
GTCAATACGGGATAATACCGCGCCACATAGCAGAACTTTAAAAGTGCTCATCATTGGAAAACGTTCTTCG
GGGCGAAAACTCTCAAGGATCTTACCGCTGTTGAGATCCAGTTCGATGTAACCCACTCGTGCACCCAACT
GATCTTCAGCATCTTTTACTTTCACCAGCGTTTCTGGGTGAGCAAAAACAGGAAGGCAAAATGCCGCAAA
AAAGGGAATAAGGGCGACACGGAAATGTTGAATACTCATACTCTTCCTTTTTCAATATTATTGAAGCATT
TATCAGGGTTATTGTCTCATGAGCGGATACATATTTGAATGTATTTAGAAAAATAAACAAATAGGGGTTC
CGCGCACATTTCCCCGAAAAGTGCCACCTGACGTC
Features (pLannotate 1.2.2; 18 found; start..end, strand, type, name):
    199..578     +  enhancer       CMV enhancer: human cytomegalovirus immediate early enhancer
    579..782     +  promoter       CMV promoter: human cytomegalovirus (CMV) immediate early promoter
    778..811     +  LTR            5' LTR (truncated) (fragment): truncated 5' long terminal repeat (LTR) from HIV-1
    827..845     +  promoter       T7 promoter: promoter for bacteriophage T7 RNA polymerase
    992..1103    +  polyA_signal   bGH poly(A) signal: bovine growth hormone polyadenylation signal
   1588..1613    -  misc_feature   MCS (fragment): pBluescript multiple cloning site
   1985..2413    +  rep_origin     f1 ori (sequence partly withheld): f1 bacteriophage origin of replication; arrow indicates direction of (+) strand synthesis
   2418..2440    +  promoter       SV40 promoter (fragment): SV40 enhancer and early promoter
   2441..2632    +  promoter       SV40 promoter: SV40 early promoter
   2659..2757    +  CDS            ble (fragment): BLE_KLEPN - Experimental evidence at protein level: Swiss-Prot protein existence level 1. Binding protein with a strong affinity to the bleomycin family of antibiotics. Binds to CL990; an antimitotic-antibiotic compound. From Klebsiella pneumoniae.
   2752..2873    +  polyA_signal   SV40 poly(A) signal: SV40 polyadenylation signal
   2946..2962    -  protein_bind   lac operator: The lac repressor binds to the lac operator to inhibit transcription in E. coli. This inhibition can be relieved by adding lactose or isopropyl-β-D-thiogalactopyranoside (IPTG). lac repressor encoded by lacI
   2970..3000    -  promoter       lac promoter: promoter for the E. coli lac operon
   3015..3036    -  protein_bind   CAP binding site: CAP binding activates transcription in the presence of cAMP. E. coli catabolite activator protein
   3049..3141    -  CDS            lacI (fragment): lac repressor; lacI; The lac repressor binds to the lac operator to inhibit transcription in E. coli. This inhibition can be relieved by adding lactose or isopropyl-β-D-thiogalactopyranoside (IPTG).
   3324..3912    -  rep_origin     ori: high-copy-number ColE1/pMB1/pBR322/pUC origin of replication
   4083..4943    -  CDS            AmpR: β-lactamase; bla; confers resistance to ampicillin, carbenicillin, and related antibiotics
   4944..5048    -  promoter       AmpR promoter: bla
