[The description below was written by a language model from this plasmid's Addgene catalogue record and pLannotate feature annotations shown in this document.]
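Description:
pPD477 CMV MCS (TUPV7) is an empty mammalian expression backbone built on pPD005, a pcDNA-derived vector adapted for Golden Gate cloning. It serves as the position-7 transcription unit position vector (TUPV7) in the mMoClo modular cloning scheme associated with the COMET toolkit for building genetic programs in mammalian cells. It is maintained in E. coli as a high-copy plasmid through a ColE1/pUC-type origin and selected with ampicillin via the β-lactamase gene and its native promoter. An f1 phage origin is also present, a common pcDNA-family remnant that allows single-stranded DNA production.

The expression cassette consists of the human cytomegalovirus immediate early enhancer and promoter, followed by a T7 promoter, a cloning region, and the bovine growth hormone polyadenylation signal. No gene is inserted; the record describes a multiple cloning site between promoter and terminator, into which a coding sequence can be placed for strong constitutive expression in transfected mammalian cells. The short "HIV-1 LTR" hit overlapping the end of the CMV promoter is probably an annotation artefact of sequence similarity rather than a functional viral element.

Downstream lies an SV40 early promoter and SV40 poly(A) signal flanking only a small fragment of a bleomycin-family resistance gene, so the annotation does not indicate an intact mammalian selection marker. Fragments of a pBluescript MCS, lacI, and the lac promoter/operator region are also annotated as backbone leftovers. The Golden Gate sites that define the TUPV7 position are not annotated in the feature table. The plasmid's likely use is to hold one transcription unit for later assembly with other position vectors into multi-gene constructs.
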