Addgene plasmid #139218: pPD477 CMV MCS (TUPV7)
Purpose: (Empty Backbone) mMoClo TUPV7, with CMV promoter and an MCS
Depositing lab: Joshua Leonard. Depositing organization: Northwestern University. Publication: The COMET toolkit for composing customizable genetic programs in mammalian cells. Donahue PS, Draut JW, Muldoon JJ, Edelstein HI, Bagheri N, Leonard JN. Nat Commun. 2020 Feb 7;11(1):779. doi: 10.1038/s41467-019-14147-5. PubMed 32034124.
Backbone
  Vector backbone: pPD005 pcDNA Golden Gate
  Vector type: Mammalian Expression, Synthetic Biology
Growth in bacteria
  Bacterial resistance: Ampicillin, 100 μg/mL
  Growth temperature: 37°C
  Growth strain: DH5alpha
  Copy number: High Copy
Gene/Insert
  Gene/Insert name: None
Terms and licenses: Academic/Nonprofit Terms; Industry Terms: Not Available to Industry
Depositor comments: Leonard Lab plasmid reference number: L1491
How to cite: pPD477 CMV MCS (TUPV7) was a gift from Joshua Leonard (Addgene plasmid # 139218 ; http://n2t.net/addgene:139218 ; RRID:Addgene_139218)
